Addgene plasmid #237669: pRK5_mEGFP-NPM1-TDP43HP
Purpose: For overexpression of mEGFP-NPM1-TDP43HP
Depositing lab: Denes Hnisz. Depositing organization: Max Planck Institute for Molecular Genetics. Publication: Probing condensate microenvironments with a micropeptide killswitch. Zhang Y, Stoppelkamp I, Fernandez-Pernas P, Allram M, Charman M, Magalhaes AP, Piedavent-Salomon M, Sommer G, Sung YC, Meyer K, Grams N, Halko E, Dongre S, Meierhofer D, Malszycki M, Ilik IA, Aktas T, Kraushar ML, Vastenhouw N, Weitzman MD, Grebien F, Niskanen H, Hnisz D. Nature. 2025 Jun 4. doi: 10.1038/s41586-025-09141-5. PubMed 40468084.
Backbone
  Vector backbone: pRK5
  Vector type: Mammalian Expression
Growth in bacteria
  Bacterial resistance: Ampicillin, 100 μg/mL
  Growth temperature: 37°C
  Growth strain: DH5alpha
  Copy number: High Copy
Gene/Insert
  Gene/Insert name: NPM1-TDP43HP
  Species: H. sapiens (human)
  Entrez Gene: NPM1 (a.k.a. B23, NPM)
  Tag / fusion protein: mEGFP (N terminal on insert)
  Cloning method: Gibson Cloning
Terms and licenses: Academic/Nonprofit Terms; Industry Terms: Not Available to Industry
How to cite: pRK5_mEGFP-NPM1-TDP43HP was a gift from Denes Hnisz (Addgene plasmid # 237669 ; http://n2t.net/addgene:237669 ; RRID:Addgene_237669)
