[The description below was written by a language model from this plasmid's Addgene catalogue record and pLannotate feature annotations shown in this document.]
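Description:
pRK5_mEGFP-NPM1-TDP43HP is a 6.3 kb mammalian expression plasmid built on the pRK5 backbone for overexpressing a fluorescently tagged human nucleophosmin fusion protein. It is propagated in E. coli as a high-copy plasmid through a ColE1/pUC-type origin and selected with ampicillin via the β-lactamase gene and its own promoter. The backbone also carries an M13 phage origin, which allows single-stranded DNA production, along with assorted cloning-vector remnants (fragments of lacZα, lacI, rop and bom, plus a lac promoter/operator) that have no role in the mammalian expression unit. No mammalian selection marker is annotated, so the plasmid is suited to transient transfection. An SV40 enhancer/early promoter region sits downstream of the expression cassette, but no coding sequence other than the lacZα fragment is annotated after it.

Expression is driven by the human cytomegalovirus immediate early enhancer and promoter, followed by short annotated fragments of a CMV intron and an immunoglobulin heavy chain signal sequence typical of the pRK5 leader region, and an SP6 promoter. The open reading frame begins with monomeric EGFP at the N terminus, continues into full-length human NPM1, and ends with a short (78 nt) fragment of TARDBP/TDP-43 appended directly to the NPM1 C terminus, the "TDP43HP" element of the name. The record does not define this abbreviation or the region of TDP-43 it comes from. An SV40 polyadenylation signal terminates the transcript. NPM1 is an abundant nucleolar protein, and the associated publication concerns probing condensate microenvironments with a micropeptide "killswitch". The construct therefore appears intended for live imaging of how a short peptide appended to NPM1 affects its behaviour in cells, although the record states only that it is for overexpression of the fusion.
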