Features (pLannotate 1.2.2; 22 found; start..end, strand, type, name):
     14..393     +  enhancer       CMV enhancer: human cytomegalovirus immediate early enhancer
    394..597     +  promoter       CMV promoter: human cytomegalovirus (CMV) immediate early promoter
    733..776     +  intron         CMV intron (fragment): modified intron A from human cytomegalovirus
    828..846     +  promoter       SP6 promoter: promoter for bacteriophage SP6 RNA polymerase
    850..887     +  CDS            IgH signal sequence (fragment): signal sequence from the mouse immunoglobulin heavy chain variable region
    940..1656    +  CDS            mEGFP: mEGFP is a basic (constitutively fluorescent) green fluorescent protein published in 2002, derived from Aequorea victoria. It has moderate acid sensitivity.
   1666..2547    +  CDS            NPM1: NPM_HUMAN - Also known as NPM. Experimental evidence at protein level: Swiss-Prot protein existence level 1. Involved in diverse cellular processes such as ribosome biogenesis, centrosome duplication, protein chaperoning, histone assembly, cell proliferation, and regulation of tumor suppressors p53/TP53 and ARF. Binds ribosome presumably to drive ribosome nuclear export. Associated with nucleolar ribonucleoprotein structures and bind single-stranded nucleic acids. Acts as a chaperonin for the core histones H3, H2B and H4. Stimulates APEX1 endonuclease activity on apurinic/apyrimidinic (AP) dou
   2548..2625    +  CDS            TARDBP (fragment): TADBP_HUMAN - Also known as TDP43. Experimental evidence at protein level: Swiss-Prot protein existence level 1. RNA-binding protein that is involved in various steps of RNA biogenesis and processing (PubMed:23519609). Preferentially binds, via its two RNA recognition motifs RRM1 and RRM2, to GU-repeats on RNA molecules predominantly localized within long introns and in the 3'UTR of mRNAs (PubMed:23519609, PubMed:24240615, PubMed:24464995). In turn, regulates the splicing of many non-coding and protein-coding RNAs including proteins involved in neuronal survival, as well as mRNAs that encode p
   2657..2791    +  polyA_signal   SV40 poly(A) signal: SV40 polyadenylation signal
   2860..3217    +  promoter       SV40 promoter: SV40 enhancer and early promoter
   3236..3390    +  CDS            lacZα (fragment): LacZα fragment of β-galactosidase; lacZ fragment
   3396..3447    -  misc_feature   bom (fragment): basis of mobility region from pBR322
   3466..3846    +  rep_origin     M13 ori (sequence partly withheld): M13 bacteriophage origin of replication; arrow indicates direction of (+) strand synthesis
   3922..3971    -  misc_feature   bom (fragment): basis of mobility region from pBR322
   4073..4108    -  CDS            rop (fragment): Rop protein, which maintains plasmids at low copy number; rop
   4203..4307    +  promoter       AmpR promoter: bla
   4308..5168    +  CDS            AmpR: β-lactamase; bla; confers resistance to ampicillin, carbenicillin, and related antibiotics
   5339..5927    +  rep_origin     ori: high-copy-number ColE1/pMB1/pBR322/pUC origin of replication
   6110..6202    +  CDS            lacI (fragment): lac repressor; lacI; The lac repressor binds to the lac operator to inhibit transcription in E. coli. This inhibition can be relieved by adding lactose or isopropyl-β-D-thiogalactopyranoside (IPTG).
   6215..6236    +  protein_bind   CAP binding site: CAP binding activates transcription in the presence of cAMP. E. coli catabolite activator protein
   6251..6281    +  promoter       lac promoter: promoter for the E. coli lac operon
   6289..6305    +  protein_bind   lac operator: The lac repressor binds to the lac operator to inhibit transcription in E. coli. This inhibition can be relieved by adding lactose or isopropyl-β-D-thiogalactopyranoside (IPTG). lac repressor encoded by lacI
>Addgene plasmid #237669 | pRK5_mEGFP-NPM1-TDP43HP | addgene full sequence | sequence record 472218 | Addgene NGS Result
TTCGAGCTCGCCCGACATTGATTATTGACTAGTTATTAATAGTAATCAATTACGGGGTCATTAGTTCATA
GCCCATATATGGAGTTCCGCGTTACATAACTTACGGTAAATGGCCCGCCTGGCTGACCGCCCAACGACCC
CCGCCCATTGACGTCAATAATGACGTATGTTCCCATAGTAACGCCAATAGGGACTTTCCATTGACGTCAA
TGGGTGGAGTATTTACGGTAAACTGCCCACTTGGCAGTACATCAAGTGTATCATATGCCAAGTACGCCCC
CTATTGACGTCAATGACGGTAAATGGCCCGCCTGGCATTATGCCCAGTACATGACCTTATGGGACTTTCC
TACTTGGCAGTACATCTACGTATTAGTCATCGCTATTACCATGGTGATGCGGTTTTGGCAGTACATCAAT
GGGCGTGGATAGCGGTTTGACTCACGGGGATTTCCAAGTCTCCACCCCATTGACGTCAATGGGAGTTTGT
TTTGGCACCAAAATCAACGGGACTTTCCAAAATGTCGTAACAACTCCGCCCCATTGACGCAAATGGGCGG
TAGGCGTGTACGGTGGGAGGTCTATATAAGCAGAGCTCGTTTAGTGAACCGTCAGATCGCCTGGAGACGC
CATCCACGCTGTTTTGACCTCCATAGAAGACACCGGGACCGATCCAGCCTCCGCGGCCGGGAACGGTGCA
TTGGAACGCGGATTCCCCGTGCCAAGAGTGACGTAAGTACCGCCTATAGAGTCTATAGGCCCACCCCCTT
GGCTTCGTTAGAACGCGGCTACAATTAATACATAACCTTATGTATCATACACATACGATTTAGGTGACAC
TATAGAATAACATCCACTTTGCCTTTCTCTCCACAGGTGTCCACTCCCAGGTCCAACTGCACCTCGGTTC
TATCGATTGAATTCGTACCGGTCGCCACCATGGTGAGCAAGGGCGAGGAGCTGTTCACCGGGGTGGTGCC
CATCCTGGTCGAGCTGGACGGCGACGTAAACGGCCACAAGTTCAGCGTGTCCGGCGAGGGCGAGGGCGAT
GCCACCTACGGCAAGCTGACCCTGAAGTTCATCTGCACCACCGGCAAGCTGCCCGTGCCCTGGCCCACCC
TCGTGACCACCCTGACCTACGGCGTGCAGTGCTTCAGCCGCTACCCCGACCACATGAAGCAGCACGACTT
CTTCAAGTCCGCCATGCCCGAAGGCTACGTCCAGGAGCGCACCATCTTCTTCAAGGACGACGGCAACTAC
AAGACCCGCGCCGAGGTGAAGTTCGAGGGCGACACCCTGGTGAACCGCATCGAGCTGAAGGGCATCGACT
TCAAGGAGGACGGCAACATCCTGGGGCACAAGCTGGAGTACAACTACAACAGCCACAACGTCTATATCAT
GGCCGACAAGCAGAAGAACGGCATCAAGGTGAACTTCAAGATCCGCCACAACATCGAGGACGGCAGCGTG
CAGCTCGCCGACCACTACCAGCAGAACACCCCCATCGGCGACGGCCCCGTGCTGCTGCCCGACAACCACT
ACCTGAGCACCCAGTCCAAGCTGAGCAAAGACCCCAACGAGAAGCGCGATCACATGGTCCTGCTGGAGTT
CGTGACCGCCGCCGGGATCACTCTCGGCATGGACGAGCTGTACAAGACCGGCGGCATGGAAGATTCGATG
GACATGGACATGAGCCCCCTGAGGCCCCAGAACTATCTTTTCGGTTGTGAACTAAAGGCCGACAAAGATT
ATCACTTTAAGGTGGATAATGATGAAAATGAGCACCAGTTATCTTTAAGAACGGTCAGTTTAGGGGCTGG
TGCAAAGGATGAGTTGCACATTGTTGAAGCAGAGGCAATGAATTACGAAGGCAGTCCAATTAAAGTAACA
CTGGCAACTTTGAAAATGTCTGTACAGCCAACGGTTTCCCTTGGGGGCTTTGAAATAACACCACCAGTGG
TCTTAAGGTTGAAGTGTGGTTCAGGGCCAGTGCATATTAGTGGACAGCACTTAGTAGCTGTGGAGGAAGA
TGCAGAGTCAGAAGATGAAGAGGAGGAGGATGTGAAACTCTTAAGTATATCTGGAAAGCGGTCTGCCCCT
GGAGGTGGTAGCAAGGTTCCACAGAAAAAAGTAAAACTTGCTGCTGATGAAGATGATGACGATGATGATG
AAGAGGATGATGATGAAGATGATGATGATGATGATTTTGATGATGAGGAAGCTGAAGAAAAAGCGCCAGT
GAAGAAATCTATACGAGATACTCCAGCCAAAAATGCACAAAAGTCAAATCAGAATGGAAAAGACTCAAAA
CCATCATCAACACCAAGATCAAAAGGACAAGAATCCTTCAAGAAACAGGAAAAAACTCCTAAAACACCAA
AAGGACCTAGTTCTGTAGAAGACATTAAAGCAAAAATGCAAGCAAGTATAGAAAAAGGTGGTTCTCTTCC
CAAAGTGGAAGCCAAATTCATCAATTATGTGAAGAATTGCTTCCGGATGACTGACCAAGAGGCTATTCAA
GATCTCTGGCAGTGGAGGAAGTCTCTTATTAATCCAGCCATGATGGCTGCCGCCCAGGCAGCACTACAGA
GCAGTTGGGGTATGATGGGCATGTTAGCCAGCCAGTGAACCTGCAGAAGCTTGGCCGCCATGGCCCAACT
TGTTTATTGCAGCTTATAATGGTTACAAATAAAGCAATAGCATCACAAATTTCACAAATAAAGCATTTTT
TTCACTGCATTCTAGTTGTGGTTTGTCCAAACTCATCAATGTATCTTATCATGTCTGGATCGGGAATTAA
TTCGGCGCAGCACCATGGCCTGAAATAACCTCTGAAAGAGGAACTTGGTTAGGTACCTTCTGAGGCGGAA
AGAACCAGCTGTGGAATGTGTGTCAGTTAGGGTGTGGAAAGTCCCCAGGCTCCCCAGCAGGCAGAAGTAT
GCAAAGCATGCATCTCAATTAGTCAGCAACCAGGTGTGGAAAGTCCCCAGGCTCCCCAGCAGGCAGAAGT
ATGCAAAGCATGCATCTCAATTAGTCAGCAACCATAGTCCCGCCCCTAACTCCGCCCATCCCGCCCCTAA
CTCCGCCCAGTTCCGCCCATTCTCCGCCCCATGGCTGACTAATTTTTTTTATTTATGCAGAGGCCGAGGC
CGCCTCGGCCTCTGAGCTATTCCAGAAGTAGTGAGGAGGCTTTTTTGGAGGCCTAGGCTTTTGCAAAAAG
CTGTTAACAGCTTGGCACTGGCCGTCGTTTTACAACGTCGTGACTGGGAAAACCCTGGCGTTACCCAACT
TAATCGCCTTGCAGCACATCCCCCTTTCGCCAGCTGGCGTAATAGCGAAGAGGCCCGCACCGATCGCCCT
TCCCAACAGTTGCGCAGCCTGAATGGCGAATGGCGCCTGATGCGGTATTTTCTCCTTACGCATCTGTGCG
GTATTTCACACCGCATA
[142 nt withheld, positions 3448-3589]
C
[141 nt withheld, positions 3591-3731]
CCTTTGACGTTGGAGTCCACGTTCTTT
[37 nt withheld, positions 3759-3795]
ACCCTATCTCGGGCTATTCTTTTGATTTATAAGGGATTTTGCCGATTTCGGCCTATTGGTTAAAAAATGA
GCTGATTTAACAAAAATTTAACGCGAATTTTAACAAAATATTAACGTTTACAATTTTATGGTGCACTCTC
AGTACAATCTGCTCTGATGCCGCATAGTTAAGCCAGCCCCGACACCCGCCAACACCCGCTGACGCGCCCT
GACGGGCTTGTCTGCTCCCGGCATCCGCTTACAGACAAGCTGTGACCGTCTCCGGGAGCTGCATGTGTCA
GAGGTTTTCACCGTCATCACCGAAACGCGCGAGACGAAAGGGCCTCGTGATACGCCTATTTTTATAGGTT
AATGTCATGATAATAATGGTTTCTTAGACGTCAGGTGGCACTTTTCGGGGAAATGTGCGCGGAACCCCTA
TTTGTTTATTTTTCTAAATACATTCAAATATGTATCCGCTCATGAGACAATAACCCTGATAAATGCTTCA
ATAATATTGAAAAAGGAAGAGTATGAGTATTCAACATTTCCGTGTCGCCCTTATTCCCTTTTTTGCGGCA
TTTTGCCTTCCTGTTTTTGCTCACCCAGAAACGCTGGTGAAAGTAAAAGATGCTGAAGATCAGTTGGGTG
CACGAGTGGGTTACATCGAACTGGATCTCAACAGCGGTAAGATCCTTGAGAGTTTTCGCCCCGAAGAACG
TTTTCCAATGATGAGCACTTTTAAAGTTCTGCTATGTGGCGCGGTATTATCCCGTATTGACGCCGGGCAA
GAGCAACTCGGTCGCCGCATACACTATTCTCAGAATGACTTGGTTGAGTACTCACCAGTCACAGAAAAGC
ATCTTACGGATGGCATGACAGTAAGAGAATTATGCAGTGCTGCCATAACCATGAGTGATAACACTGCGGC
CAACTTACTTCTGACAACGATCGGAGGACCGAAGGAGCTAACCGCTTTTTTGCACAACATGGGGGATCAT
GTAACTCGCCTTGATCGTTGGGAACCGGAGCTGAATGAAGCCATACCAAACGACGAGCGTGACACCACGA
TGCCTGTAGCAATGGCAACAACGTTGCGCAAACTATTAACTGGCGAACTACTTACTCTAGCTTCCCGGCA
ACAATTAATAGACTGGATGGAGGCGGATAAAGTTGCAGGACCACTTCTGCGCTCGGCCCTTCCGGCTGGC
TGGTTTATTGCTGATAAATCTGGAGCCGGTGAGCGTGGGTCTCGCGGTATCATTGCAGCACTGGGGCCAG
ATGGTAAGCCCTCCCGTATCGTAGTTATCTACACGACGGGGAGTCAGGCAACTATGGATGAACGAAATAG
ACAGATCGCTGAGATAGGTGCCTCACTGATTAAGCATTGGTAACTGTCAGACCAAGTTTACTCATATATA
CTTTAGATTGATTTAAAACTTCATTTTTAATTTAAAAGGATCTAGGTGAAGATCCTTTTTGATAATCTCA
TGACCAAAATCCCTTAACGTGAGTTTTCGTTCCACTGAGCGTCAGACCCCGTAGAAAAGATCAAAGGATC
TTCTTGAGATCCTTTTTTTCTGCGCGTAATCTGCTGCTTGCAAACAAAAAAACCACCGCTACCAGCGGTG
GTTTGTTTGCCGGATCAAGAGCTACCAACTCTTTTTCCGAAGGTAACTGGCTTCAGCAGAGCGCAGATAC
CAAATACTGTTCTTCTAGTGTAGCCGTAGTTAGGCCACCACTTCAAGAACTCTGTAGCACCGCCTACATA
CCTCGCTCTGCTAATCCTGTTACCAGTGGCTGCTGCCAGTGGCGATAAGTCGTGTCTTACCGGGTTGGAC
TCAAGACGATAGTTACCGGATAAGGCGCAGCGGTCGGGCTGAACGGGGGGTTCGTGCACACAGCCCAGCT
TGGAGCGAACGACCTACACCGAACTGAGATACCTACAGCGTGAGCTATGAGAAAGCGCCACGCTTCCCGA
AGGGAGAAAGGCGGACAGGTATCCGGTAAGCGGCAGGGTCGGAACAGGAGAGCGCACGAGGGAGCTTCCA
GGGGGAAACGCCTGGTATCTTTATAGTCCTGTCGGGTTTCGCCACCTCTGACTTGAGCGTCGATTTTTGT
GATGCTCGTCAGGGGGGCGGAGCCTATGGAAAAACGCCAGCAACGCGGCCTTTTTACGGTTCCTGGCCTT
TTGCTGGCCTTTTGCTCACATGTTCTTTCCTGCGTTATCCCCTGATTCTGTGGATAACCGTATTACCGCC
TTTGAGTGAGCTGATACCGCTCGCCGCAGCCGAACGACCGAGCGCAGCGAGTCAGTGAGCGAGGAAGCGG
AAGAGCGCCCAATACGCAAACCGCCTCTCCCCGCGCGTTGGCCGATTCATTAATGCAGCTGGCACGACAG
GTTTCCCGACTGGAAAGCGGGCAGTGAGCGCAACGCAATTAATGTGAGTTAGCTCACTCATTAGGCACCC
CAGGCTTTACACTTTATGCTTCCGGCTCGTATGTTGTGTGGAATTGTGAGCGGATAACAATTTCACACAG
GAAACAGCTATGACATGATTACGAATTAA
